>Addgene plasmid #117644 | pEPOR2KN0077 | addgene full sequence | sequence record 228396 | Addgene NGS Result
GAACACTCTGTGCCGATGTATCACCTCTCGCAAGAATTCAAGCTTGGAGGTCAACATGGTGGAGCACGAC
ACTCTGGTCTACTCCAAAAATGTCAAAGATACAGTCTCAGAAGATCAAAGGGCTATTGAGACTTTTCAAC
AAAGGATAATTTCGGGAAACCTCCTCGGATTCCATTGCCCAGCTATCTGTCACTTCATCGAAAGGACAGT
AGAAAAGGAAGGTGGCTCCTACAAATGCCATCATTGCGATAAAGGAAAGGCTATCATTCAAGATCTCTCT
GCCGACAGTGGTCCCAAAGATGGACCCCCACCCACGAGGAGCATCGTGGAAAAAGAAGAGGTTCCAACCA
CGTCTACAAAGCAAGTGGATTGATGTGATAACATGGTGGAGCACGACACTCTGGTCTACTCCAAAAATGT
CAAAGATACAGTCTCAGAAGATCAAAGGGCTATTGAGACTTTTCAACAAAGGATAATTTCGGGAAACCTC
CTCGGATTCCATTGCCCAGCTATCTGTCACTTCATCGAAAGGACAGTAGAAAAGGAAGGTGGCTCCTACA
AATGCCATCATTGCGATAAAGGAAAGGCTATCATTCAAGATCTCTCTGCCGACAGTGGTCCCAAAGATGG
ACCCCCACCCACGAGGAGCATCGTGGAAAAAGAAGAGGTTCCAACCACGTCTACAAAGCAAGTGGATTGA
TGTGACATCTCCACTGACGTAAGGGATGACGCACAATCCCACTATCCTTCGCAAGACCCTTCCTCTATAT
AAGGAAGTTCATTTCATTTGGAGAGGACACGCTCGAGTATAAGAGCTCATTTTTACAACAATTACCAACA
ACAACAAACAACAAACAACATTACAATTACATTTACAATTATCGATACAATGGCCCCAAAGAAGAAGCGG
AAGGTCGGTATCCACGGAGTCCCAGCAGCCAAGCGGAACTACATCCTGGGCCTGGACATCGGCATCACCA
GCGTGGGCTACGGCATCATCGACTACGAGACACGGGACGTGATCGATGCCGGCGTGCGGCTGTTCAAAGA
GGCCAACGTGGAAAACAACGAGGGCAGGCGGAGCAAGAGAGGCGCCAGAAGGCTGAAGCGGCGGAGGCGG
CATAGAATCCAGAGAGTGAAGAAGCTGCTGTTCGACTACAACCTGCTGACCGACCACAGCGAGCTGAGCG
GCATCAACCCCTACGAGGCCAGAGTGAAGGGCCTGAGCCAGAAGCTGAGCGAGGAAGAGTTCTCTGCCGC
CCTGCTGCACCTGGCCAAGAGAAGAGGCGTGCACAACGTGAACGAGGTGGAAGAGGACACCGGCAACGAG
CTGTCCACCAAAGAGCAGATCAGCCGGAACAGCAAGGCCCTGGAAGAGAAATACGTGGCCGAACTGCAGC
TGGAACGGCTGAAGAAAGACGGCGAAGTGCGGGGCAGCATCAACAGATTCAAGACCAGCGACTACGTGAA
AGAAGCCAAACAGCTGCTGAAGGTGCAGAAGGCCTACCACCAGCTGGACCAGAGCTTCATCGACACCTAC
ATCGACCTGCTGGAAACCCGGCGGACCTACTATGAGGGACCTGGCGAGGGCAGCCCCTTCGGCTGGAAGG
ACATCAAAGAATGGTACGAGATGCTGATGGGCCACTGCACCTACTTCCCCGAGGAACTGCGGAGCGTGAA
GTACGCCTACAACGCCGACCTGTACAACGCCCTGAACGACCTGAACAATCTCGTGATCACCAGGGACGAG
AACGAGAAGCTGGAATATTACGAGAAGTTCCAGATCATCGAGAACGTGTTCAAGCAGAAGAAGAAGCCCA
CCCTGAAGCAGATCGCCAAAGAAATCCTCGTGAACGAAGAGGATATTAAGGGCTACAGAGTGACCAGCAC
CGGCAAGCCCGAGTTCACCAACCTGAAGGTGTACCACGACATCAAGGACATTACCGCCCGGAAAGAGATT
ATTGAGAACGCCGAGCTGCTGGATCAGATTGCCAAGATCCTGACCATCTACCAGAGCAGCGAGGACATCC
AGGAAGAACTGACCAATCTGAACTCCGAGCTGACCCAGGAAGAGATCGAGCAGATCTCTAATCTGAAGGG
CTATACCGGCACCCACAACCTGAGCCTGAAGGCCATCAACCTGATCCTGGACGAGCTGTGGCACACCAAC
GACAACCAGATCGCTATCTTCAACCGGCTGAAGCTGGTGCCCAAGAAGGTGGACCTGTCCCAGCAGAAAG
AGATCCCCACCACCCTGGTGGACGACTTCATCCTGAGCCCCGTCGTGAAGAGAAGCTTCATCCAGAGCAT
CAAAGTGATCAACGCCATCATCAAGAAGTACGGCCTGCCCAACGACATCATTATCGAGCTGGCCCGCGAG
AAGAACTCCAAGGACGCCCAGAAAATGATCAACGAGATGCAGAAGCGGAACCGGCAGACCAACGAGCGGA
TCGAGGAAATCATCCGGACCACCGGCAAAGAGAACGCCAAGTACCTGATCGAGAAGATCAAGCTGCACGA
CATGCAGGAAGGCAAGTGCCTGTACAGCCTGGAAGCCATCCCTCTGGAAGATCTGCTGAACAACCCCTTC
AACTATGAGGTGGACCACATCATCCCCAGAAGCGTGTCCTTCGACAACAGCTTCAACAACAAGGTGCTCG
TGAAGCAGGAAGAAAACAGCAAGAAGGGCAACCGGACCCCATTCCAGTACCTGAGCAGCAGCGACAGCAA
GATCAGCTACGAAACCTTCAAGAAGCACATCCTGAATCTGGCCAAGGGCAAGGGCAGAATCAGCAAGACC
AAGAAAGAGTATCTGCTGGAAGAACGGGACATCAACAGGTTCTCCGTGCAGAAAGACTTCATCAACCGGA
ACCTGGTGGATACCAGATACGCCACCAGAGGCCTGATGAACCTGCTGCGGAGCTACTTCAGAGTGAACAA
CCTGGACGTGAAAGTGAAGTCCATCAATGGCGGCTTCACCAGCTTTCTGCGGCGGAAGTGGAAGTTTAAG
AAAGAGCGGAACAAGGGGTACAAGCACCACGCCGAGGACGCCCTGATCATTGCCAACGCCGATTTCATCT
TCAAAGAGTGGAAGAAACTGGACAAGGCCAAAAAAGTGATGGAAAACCAGATGTTCGAGGAAAAGCAGGC
CGAGAGCATGCCCGAGATCGAAACCGAGCAGGAGTACAAAGAGATCTTCATCACCCCCCACCAGATCAAG
CACATTAAGGACTTCAAGGACTACAAGTACAGCCACCGGGTGGACAAGAAGCCTAATAGAGAGCTGATTA
ACGACACCCTGTACTCCACCCGGAAGGACGACAAGGGCAACACCCTGATCGTGAACAATCTGAACGGCCT
GTACGACAAGGACAATGACAAGCTGAAAAAGCTGATCAACAAGAGCCCCGAAAAGCTGCTGATGTACCAC
CACGACCCCCAGACCTACCAGAAACTGAAGCTGATTATGGAACAGTACGGCGACGAGAAGAATCCCCTGT
ACAAGTACTACGAGGAAACCGGGAACTACCTGACCAAGTACTCCAAAAAGGACAACGGCCCCGTGATCAA
GAAGATTAAGTATTACGGCAACAAACTGAACGCCCATCTGGACATCACCGACGACTACCCCAACAGCAGA
AACAAGGTCGTGAAGCTGTCCCTGAAGCCCTACAGATTCGACGTGTACCTGGACAATGGCGTGTACAAGT
TCGTGACCGTGAAGAATCTGGATGTGATCAAAAAAGAAAACTACTACGAAGTGAATAGCAAGTGCTATGA
GGAAGCTAAGAAGCTGAAGAAGATCAGCAACCAGGCCGAGTTTATCGCCTCCTTCTACAACAACGATCTG
ATCAAGATCAACGGCGAGCTGTATAGAGTGATCGGCGTGAACAACGACCTGCTGAACCGGATCGAAGTGA
ACATGATCGACATCACCTACCGCGAGTACCTGGAAAACATGAACGACAAGAGGCCCCCCAGGATCATTAA
GACAATCGCCTCCAAGACCCAGAGCATTAAGAAGTACAGCACAGACATTCTGGGCAACCTGTATGAAGTG
AAATCTAAGAAGCACCCTCAGATCATCAAAAAGGGCAAAAGGCCGGCGGCCACGAAAAAGGCCGGCCAGG
CAAAAAAGAAAAAGGGATCCTACCCATACGATGTTCCAGATTACGCTTACCCATACGATGTTCCAGATTA
CGCTTACCCATACGATGTTCCAGATTACGCTGGTTCGATGGTGAGCAAGGGCGAGGAGCTGTTCACCGGG
GTGGTGCCCATCCTGGTCGAGCTGGACGGCGACGTAAACGGCCACAAGTTCAGCGTGTCCGGCGAGGGCG
AGGGCGATGCCACCTACGGCAAGCTGACCCTGAAGTTCATCTGCACCACCGGCAAGCTGCCCGTGCCCTG
GCCCACCCTCGTGACCACCTTCGGCTACGGCCTGCAGTGCTTCGCCCGCTACCCCGACCACATGAAGCAG
CACGACTTCTTCAAGTCCGCCATGCCCGAAGGCTACGTCCAGGAGCGCACCATCTTCTTCAAGGACGACG
GCAACTACAAGACCCGCGCCGAGGTGAAGTTCGAGGGCGACACCCTGGTGAACCGCATCGAGCTGAAGGG
CATCGACTTCAAGGAGGACGGCAACATCCTGGGGCACAAGCTGGAGTACAACTACAACAGCCACAACGTC
TATATCATGGCCGACAAGCAGAAGAACGGCATCAAGGTGAACTTCAAGATCCGCCACAACATCGAGGACG
GCAGCGTGCAGCTCGCCGACCACTACCAGCAGAACACCCCCATCGGCGACGGCCCCGTGCTGCTGCCCGA
CAACCACTACCTGAGCTACCAGTCCGCCCTGAGCAAAGACCCCAACGAGAAGCGCGATCACATGGTCCTG
CTGGAGTTCGTGACCGCCGCCGGGATCACTCTCGGCATGGACGAGCTGTACAAGTGAGCTTGTCAAGCAG
ATCGTTCAAACATTTGGCAATAAAGTTTCTTAAGATTGAATCCTGTTGCCGGTCTTGCGATGATTATCAT
ATAATTTCTGTTGAATTACGTTAAGCATGTAATAATTAACATGTAATGCATGACGTTATTTATGAGATGG
GTTTTTATGATTAGAGTCCCGCAATTATACATTTAATACGCGATAGAAAACAAAATATAGCGCGCAAACT
AGGATAAATTATCGCGCGCGGTGTCATCTATGTTACTAGATCGACGCTACTAGAATTCGAGCTCGGAGCA
TCTTCATTCTTAAGATATGAAGATAATCTTCAAAAGGCCCCTGGGAATCTGAAAGAAGAGAAGCAGGCCC
ATTTATATGGGAAAGAACAATAGTATTTCTTATATAGGCCCATTTAAGTTGAAAACAATCTTCAAAAGTC
CCACATCGCTTAGATAAGAAAACGAAGCTGAGTTTATATACAGCTAGAGTCGAAGTAGTGATTGTTCATG
GTGATCAGGACTTCCGTTTTAGTACTCTGGAAACAGAATCTACTAAAACAAGGCAAAATGCCGTGTTTAT
CTCGTCAACTTGTTGGCGAGATTTTTTTACTTGTCTCGCTTTACGAATTCCCATGGGGAGCATCTTCATT
CTTAAGATATGAAGATAATCTTCAAAAGGCCCCTGGGAATCTGAAAGAAGAGAAGCAGGCCCATTTATAT
GGGAAAGAACAATAGTATTTCTTATATAGGCCCATTTAAGTTGAAAACAATCTTCAAAAGTCCCACATCG
CTTAGATAAGAAAACGAAGCTGAGTTTATATACAGCTAGAGTCGAAGTAGTGATTGAAGCCTAGGAAACT
CTTCCTTGTTTTAGTACTCTGGAAACAGAATCTACTAAAACAAGGCAAAATGCCGTGTTTATCTCGTCAA
CTTGTTGGCGAGATTTTTTTACTTGTCTCGCTCAGAGAGGATGCACATGTGACCGAGGGACACGAAGTGA
TCCGTTTAAACTATCAGTGTTTGACAGGATATATTGGCGGGTAAACCTAAGAGAAAAGAGCGTTTATTAG
AATAATCGGATATTTAAAAGGGCGTGAAAAGGTTTATCCGTTCGTCCATTTGTATGTGCATGCCAACCAC
AGGGTTCCCCTCGGGAGTCAGCCGTGCGGCTGCATGAAATCCTGGCCGGTTTGTCTGATGCCAAGCTGGC
GGCCTGGCCGGCCAGCTTGGCCGCTGAAGAAACCGAGCGCCGCCGTCTAAAAAGGTGATGTGTATTTGAG
TAAAACAGCTTGCGTCATGCGGTCGCTGCGTATATGATGCGATGAGTAAATAAACAAATACGCAAGGGGA
ACGCATGAAGGTTATCGCTGTACTTAACCAGAAAGGCGGGTCAGGCAAGACGACCATCGCAACCCATCTA
GCCCGCGCCCTGCAACTCGCCGGGGCCGATGTTCTGTTAGTCGATTCCGATCCCCAGGGCAGTGCCCGCG
ATTGGGCGGCCGTGCGGGAAGATCAACCGCTAACCGTTGTCGGCATCGACCGCCCGACGATTGACCGCGA
CGTGAAGGCCATCGGCCGGCGCGACTTCGTAGTGATCGACGGAGCGCCCCAGGCGGCGGACTTGGCTGTG
TCCGCGATCAAGGCAGCCGACTTCGTGCTGATTCCGGTGCAGCCAAGCCCTTACGACATATGGGCCACCG
CCGACCTGGTGGAGCTGGTTAAGCAGCGCATTGAGGTCACGGATGGAAGGCTACAAGCGGCCTTTGTCGT
GTCGCGGGCGATCAAAGGCACGCGCATCGGCGGTGAGGTTGCCGAGGCGCTGGCCGGGTACGAGCTGCCC
ATTCTTGAGTCCCGTATCACGCAGCGCGTGAGCTACCCAGGCACTGCCGCCGCCGGCACAACCGTTCTTG
AATCAGAACCCGAGGGCGACGCTGCCCGCGAGGTCCAGGCGCTGGCCGCTGAAATTAAATCAAAACTCAT
TTGAGTTAATGAGGTAAAGAGAAAATGAGCAAAAGCACAAACACGCTAAGTGCCGGCCGTCCGAGCGCAC
GCAGCAGCAAGGCTGCAACGTTGGCCAGCCTGGCAGACACGCCAGCCATGAAGCGGGTCAACTTTCAGTT
GCCGGCGGAGGATCACACCAAGCTGAAGATGTACGCGGTACGCCAAGGCAAGACCATTACCGAGCTGCTA
TCTGAATACATCGCGCAGCTACCAGAGTAAATGAGCAAATGAATAAATGAGTAGATGAATTTTAGCGGCT
AAAGGAGGCGGCATGGAAAATCAAGAACAACCAGGCACCGACGCCGTGGAATGCCCCATGTGTGGAGGAA
CGGGCGGTTGGCCAGGCGTAAGCGGCTGGGTTGTCTGCCGGCCCTGCAATGGCACTGGAACCCCCAAGCC
CGAGGAATCGGCGTGAGCGGTCGCAAACCATCCGGCCCGGTACAAATCGGCGCGGCGCTGGGTGATGACC
TGGTGGAGAAGTTGAAGGCCGCGCAGGCCGCCCAGCGGCAACGCATCGAGGCAGAAGCACGCCCCGGTGA
ATCGTGGCAAGCGGCCGCTGATCGAATCCGCAAAGAATCCCGGCAACCGCCGGCAGCCGGTGCGTCGTCG
ATTAGGAAGCCGCCCAAGGGCGACGAGCAACCAGATTTTTTCGTTCCGATGCTCTATGACGTGGGCACCC
GCGATAGTCGCAGCATCATGGACGTGGCCGTTTTCCGTCTGTCGAAGCGTGACCGACGAGCTGGCGAGGT
GATCCGCTACGAGCTTCCAGACGGGCACGTAGAGGTTTCCGCAGGGCCGGCCGGCATGGCCAGTGTGTGG
GATTACGACCTGGTACTGATGGCGGTTTCCCATCTAACCGAATCCATGAACCGATACCGGGAAGGGAAGG
GAGACAAGCCCGGCCGCGTGTTCCGTCCACACGTTGCGGACGTACTCAAGTTCTGCCGGCGAGCCGATGG
CGGAAAGCAGAAAGACGACCTGGTAGAAACCTGCATTCGGTTAAACACCACGCACGTTGCCATGCAGCGT
ACGAAGAAGGCCAAGAACGGCCGCCTGGTGACGGTATCCGAGGGTGAAGCCTTGATTAGCCGCTACAAGA
TCGTAAAGAGCGAAACCGGGCGGCCGGAGTACATCGAGATCGAGCTAGCTGATTGGATGTACCGCGAGAT
TACAGAAGGCAAGAACCCGGACGTGCTGACGGTTCACCCCGATTACTTTTTGATCGATCCCGGCATCGGC
CGTTTTCTCTACCGCCTGGCACGCCGCGCCGCAGGCAAGGCAGAAGCCAGATGGTTGTTCAAGACGATCT
ACGAACGCAGTGGCAGCGCCGGAGAGTTCAAGAAGTTCTGTTTCACCGTGCGCAAGCTGATCGGGTCAAA
TGACCTGCCGGAGTACGATTTGAAGGAGGAGGCGGGGCAGGCTGGCCCGATCCTAGTCATGCGCTACCGC
AACCTGATCGAGGGCGAAGCATCCGCCGGTTCCTAATGTACGGAGCAGATGCTAGGGCAAATTGCCCTAG
CAGGGGAAAAAGGTCGAAAAAGCTTCTTTCCTGTGGATAGCACGTACATTGGGAACCCAAAGCCGTACAT
TGGGAACCGGAACCCGTACATTGGGAACCCAAAGCCGTACATTGGGAACCGGTCACACATGTAAGTGACT
GATATAAAAGAGAAAAAAGGCGATTTTTCCGCCTAAAACTCTTTAAAACTTATTAAAACTCTTAAAACCC
GCCTGGCCTGTGCATAACTGTCTGGCCAGCGCACAGCCGAACAGCTGCAAAAAGCGCCCACATCAAGGCT
CCGAGTGCGCGGAACCCCTATTTGTTTATTTTTCTAAATACATTCAAATATGTATCCGCTCATGAGACAA
TAACCCTGATAAATGCTTCAATAATATTGAAAAAGGAAGAGTATGGCTAAAATGAGAATATCACCGGAAT
TGAAAAAACTGATCGAAAAATACCGCTGCGTAAAAGATACGGAAGGAATGTCTCCTGCTAAGGTATATAA
GCTGGTGGGAGAAAATGAAAACCTATATTTAAAAATGACGGACAGCCGGTATAAAGGGACCACCTATGAT
GTGGAACGGGAAAAGGACATGATGCTATGGCTGGAAGGAAAGCTGCCTGTTCCAAAGGTCCTGCACTTTG
AACGGCATGATGGCTGGAGCAATCTGCTCATGAGTGAGGCCGATGGCGTCCTTTGCTCGGAAGAGTATGA
AGATGAACAAAGCCCTGAAAAGATTATCGAGCTGTATGCGGAGTGCATCAGGCTCTTTCACTCCATCGAC
ATATCGGATTGTCCCTATACGAATAGCTTAGACAGCCGCTTAGCCGAATTGGATTACTTACTGAATAACG
ATCTGGCCGATGTGGATTGCGAAAACTGGGAAGAGGACACTCCATTTAAAGATCCGCGCGAGCTGTATGA
TTTTTTAAAGACGGAAAAGCCCGAAGAGGAACTTGTCTTTTCCCACGGCGACCTGGGAGACAGCAACATC
TTTGTGAAAGATGGCAAAGTAAGTGGCTTTATTGATCTTGGGAGAAGCGGCAGGGCGGACAAGTGGTATG
ACATTGCCTTCTGCGTCCGGTCGCTCAGGGAGGATATCGGGGAAGAACAGTATGTCGAGCTATTTTTTGA
CTTACTGGGGATCAAGCCTGATTGGGAGAAAATAAAATATTATATTTTACTGGATGAATTGTTTTAGCTG
TCAGACCAAGTTTACTCATATATACTTTAGATTGATTTAAAACTTCATTTTTAATTTAAAAGGATCTAGG
TGAAGATCCTTTTTGATAATCTCATGACCAAAATCCCTTAACGTGAGTTTTCGTTCCACTGAGCGTCAGA
CCCCGTAGAAAAGATCAAAGGATCTTCTTGAGATCCTTTTTTTCTGCGCGTAATCTGCTGCTTGCAAACA
AAAAAACCACCGCTACCAGCGGTGGTTTGTTTGCCGGATCAAGAGCTACCAACTCTTTTTCCGAAGGTAA
CTGGCTTCAGCAGAGCGCAGATACCAAATACTGTTCTTCTAGTGTAGCCGTAGTTAGGCCACCACTTCAA
GAACTCTGTAGCACCGCCTACATACCTCGCTCTGCTAATCCTGTTACCAGTGGCTGCTGCCAGTGGCGAT
AAGTCGTGTCTTACCGGGTTGGACTCAAGACGATAGTTACCGGATAAGGCGCAGCGGTCGGGCTGAACGG
GGGGTTCGTGCACACAGCCCAGCTTGGAGCGAACGACCTACACCGAACTGAGATACCTACAGCGTGAGCT
ATGAGAAAGCGCCACGCTTCCCGAAGGGAGAAAGGCGGACAGGTATCCGGTAAGCGGCAGGGTCGGAACA
GGAGAGCGCACGAGGGAGCTTCCAGGGGGAAACGCCTGGTATCTTTATAGTCCTGTCGGGTTTCGCCACC
TCTGACTTGAGCGTCGATTTTTGTGATGCTCGTCAGGGGGGCGGAGCCTATGGAAAAACGCCAGCAACGC
GGCCTTTTTACGGTTCCTGCTCGGATCTGTTGGACCGGACAGTAGTCATGGTTGATGGGCTGCCTGTATC
GAGTGGTGATTTTGTGCCGAGCTGCCGGTCGGGGAGCTGTTGGCTGGCTGGTGGCAGGATATATTGTGGT
GTAAACAAATTGACGCTTAGACAACTTAATAACACATTGCGGACGTTTTTAATGTACTGGGGTT
Features (pLannotate 1.2.2; 21 found; start..end, strand, type, name):
    127..803     +  promoter       CaMV 35S promoter (enhanced): cauliflower mosaic virus 35S promoter with a duplicated enhancer region
    828..881     +  misc_feature   TMV Ω: translational enhancer from the tobacco mosaic virus 5'-leader sequence (Gallie et al., 1988)
    941..4096    +  CDS            cas9: CAS9_STAAU - Experimental evidence at protein level: Swiss-Prot protein existence level 1. CRISPR (clustered regularly interspaced short palindromic repeat) is an adaptive immune system that provides protection against mobile genetic elements (viruses, transposable elements and conjugative plasmids). CRISPR clusters contain spacers, sequences complementary to antecedent mobile elements, and target invading nucleic acids. CRISPR clusters are transcribed and processed into CRISPR RNA (crRNA). In type II CRISPR systems correct processing of pre-crRNA requires a trans- encoded small RNA (tracrRNA)
   4097..4144    +  CDS            nucleoplasmin NLS: bipartite nuclear localization signal from nucleoplasmin
   4151..4167    +  CDS            3xHA (fragment): three tandem HA epitope tags
   4178..4194    +  CDS            3xHA (fragment): three tandem HA epitope tags
   4205..4231    +  CDS            3xHA (fragment): three tandem HA epitope tags
   4238..4954    +  CDS            EYFP: EYFP is a basic (constitutively fluorescent) green/yellow fluorescent protein published in 1996, derived from Aequorea victoria. It is reported to be a very rapidly-maturing weak dimer with high acid sensitivity.
   4970..5222    +  terminator     NOS terminator: nopaline synthase terminator and poly(A) signal
   5382..5398    +  promoter       AtU6 promoter (fragment): consensus promoter from the three Arabidopsis U6 snRNA genes (Waibel and Filipowicz, 1990; Nekrasov et al., 2013)
   5476..5551    +  misc_RNA       Sa gRNA scaffold: guide RNA scaffold for the Staphylococcus aureus CRISPR/Cas9 system
   5724..5740    +  promoter       AtU6 promoter (fragment): consensus promoter from the three Arabidopsis U6 snRNA genes (Waibel and Filipowicz, 1990; Nekrasov et al., 2013)
   5818..5893    +  misc_RNA       Sa gRNA scaffold: guide RNA scaffold for the Staphylococcus aureus CRISPR/Cas9 system
   5972..5996    +  misc_feature   RB T-DNA repeat: right border repeat from nopaline C58 T-DNA
   6305..6934    +  CDS            pVS1 StaA: stability protein from the Pseudomonas plasmid pVS1 (Heeb et al., 2000)
   7363..8436    +  CDS            pVS1 RepA: replication protein from the Pseudomonas plasmid pVS1 (Heeb et al., 2000)
   8502..8696    +  rep_origin     pVS1 oriV: origin of replication for the Pseudomonas plasmid pVS1 (Heeb et al., 2000)
   8758..8862    +  promoter       AmpR promoter: bla
   8863..9657    +  CDS            KanR: aminoglycoside phosphotransferase; aphA-3; confers resistance to kanamycin
   9828..10416   +  rep_origin     ori: high-copy-number ColE1/pMB1/pBR322/pUC origin of replication
  10552..10576   +  misc_feature   LB T-DNA repeat: left border repeat from nopaline C58 T-DNA
