[The description below was written by a language model from this plasmid's Addgene catalogue record and pLannotate feature annotations shown in this document.]
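Description:
pEPOR2KN0077 is a Level 2 MoClo (Golden Gate) plant expression construct built in the binary backbone pICSL4723, in which three Level 1 transcription units were assembled through BpiI sites that were destroyed during cloning. The backbone carries nopaline-type left and right T-DNA border repeats, a high-copy ColE1/pUC-type origin for propagation in E. coli, and the pVS1 replication and stability functions (oriV, RepA, StaA) that allow maintenance in Agrobacterium. Bacterial selection is by kanamycin, through an aminoglycoside phosphotransferase gene driven by the bla promoter. No plant selectable marker appears among the annotated features between the borders.

The payload within the T-DNA is a Staphylococcus aureus Cas9 genome-editing system. SaCas9 is expressed from an enhanced CaMV 35S promoter with a duplicated enhancer, followed by the TMV Ω translational leader. The coding sequence is fused at its C-terminus to a bipartite nucleoplasmin nuclear localization signal, HA epitope sequences (annotated as fragments of a 3xHA tag) and EYFP, and is terminated by the NOS terminator. This arrangement should allow the nuclease to be directed to the nucleus and monitored by fluorescence or immunodetection. Downstream lie two guide RNA cassettes, each combining an Arabidopsis U6-26 Pol III promoter (only short fragments are recognised in the annotation) with the Sa gRNA scaffold. Both guides are recorded as targeting the Arabidopsis protein kinase superfamily gene AT1G73460.

The construct comes from a study comparing the efficiency and specificity of different Cas nucleases in plants, where it serves to deliver SaCas9 with a pair of guides against a single locus. The record does not state the delivery method used.
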