Addgene plasmid #117644: pEPOR2KN0077
Purpose: Level2 MoClo construct, containing level1 plant expression cassettes for SaCas9(pEPOR1CB0015) and sgRNA_Protein kinase superfamily protein {AT1G73460}(pEPOR1CB0099)and sgRNA_Protein kinase superfamily protein {AT1G73460}(pEPOR1CB0110)
Depositing lab: Nicola Patron. Depositing organization: Earlham Institute. Publication: Comparison of efficiency and specificity of CRISPR-associated (Cas) nucleases in plants: An expanded toolkit for precision genome engineering. Raitskin O, Schudoma C, West A, Patron NJ. PLoS One. 2019 Feb 27;14(2):e0211598. doi: 10.1371/journal.pone.0211598. eCollection 2019. PubMed 30811422.
Backbone
  Vector backbone: pICSL4723
  Vector type: Plant Expression
Growth in bacteria
  Bacterial resistance: Kanamycin, 50 μg/mL
  Growth temperature: 37°C
  Growth strain: DH5alpha
  Copy number: High Copy
Gene/Insert
  Gene/Insert name: [35S:SaCas9(pEPOR1CB0015) ] +[AtU6-26:sgRNA]
  Species: Synthetic
  Cloning method: Restriction Enzyme; 5′ cloning site BpiI (destroyed during cloning); 3′ cloning site BpiI (destroyed during cloning)
Terms and licenses: Academic/Nonprofit Terms; Industry Terms: Not Available to Industry
Depositor comments: Please visit https://www.biorxiv.org/content/early/2018/09/20/422766 for BioRxiv preprint
How to cite: pEPOR2KN0077 was a gift from Nicola Patron (Addgene plasmid # 117644 ; http://n2t.net/addgene:117644 ; RRID:Addgene_117644)
